Addgene plasmid #36981: pWPXL-Klf4
Depositing lab: Bob Weinberg. Depositing organization: Whitehead Institute for Biomedical Research. Publication: Slug and Sox9 cooperatively determine the mammary stem cell state. Guo W, Keckesova Z, Donaher JL, Shibue T, Tischler V, Reinhardt F, Itzkovitz S, Noske A, Zurrer-Hardi U, Bell G, Tam WL, Mani SA, van Oudenaarden A, Weinberg RA. Cell. 2012 Mar 2;148(5):1015-28. 10.1016/j.cell.2012.02.008 PubMed 22385965.
Backbone
  Vector backbone: pWPXL
  Backbone manufacturer: Trono lab (Addgene plasmid 12257)
  Backbone size w/o insert (bp): 10510
  Vector type: Mammalian Expression, Lentiviral
Growth in bacteria
  Bacterial resistance: Ampicillin, 100 μg/mL
  Growth temperature: 37°C
  Growth strain: Stbl3
  Copy number: Unknown
Gene/Insert
  Gene/Insert name: Klf4
  Species: M. musculus (mouse)
  Entrez Gene: Klf4 (a.k.a. EZF, Gklf, Zie)
  Promoter: EF1a
  Cloning method: Restriction Enzyme; 5′ cloning site MluI (destroyed during cloning); 3′ cloning site SpeI (destroyed during cloning)
  Sequencing primers: 5′ EF1a-fwd; 3′ WPRE-R
Terms and licenses: Academic/Nonprofit Terms; Industry Terms: Not Available to Industry
Depositor comments: The mouse Klf4 cDNA was cloned between MluI and SpeI sites (blunted) in pWPXL. This resulted in replacement of the EGFP in the vector backbone with mouse Klf4.
How to cite: pWPXL-Klf4 was a gift from Bob Weinberg (Addgene plasmid # 36981 ; http://n2t.net/addgene:36981 ; RRID:Addgene_36981)
