[The description below was written by a language model from this plasmid's Addgene catalogue record.]
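Description:
pWPXL-Klf4 is a lentiviral transfer plasmid for mammalian expression of mouse Klf4 (Krüppel-like factor 4, also known as EZF, Gklf or Zie). It is built on the pWPXL backbone, recorded as about 10.5 kb without the insert. The plasmid is propagated in bacteria under ampicillin selection. The record lists a recombination-deficient strain (Stbl3) as the growth host, a common choice for lentiviral plasmids because their repeated LTR sequences are prone to rearrangement. The copy number is listed as unknown. No feature table is supplied, so the viral elements, origin of replication and any other backbone parts are not itemised here.

The mouse Klf4 cDNA is driven by the EF1a promoter, a strong constitutive cellular promoter that is active in many mammalian cell types. The cDNA was inserted by blunt-end cloning between the MluI and SpeI sites of pWPXL, destroying both sites and replacing the EGFP reporter that the parental vector normally carries. The construct therefore expresses Klf4 without a fluorescent marker, and the record mentions no tag or mammalian selection marker. A WPRE-directed reverse primer is listed for sequencing, which implies that a woodchuck hepatitis virus post-transcriptional regulatory element lies downstream of the insert, where it would typically enhance transcript stability and expression.

As a transfer vector, it would be used to produce lentiviral particles for stable, integrated Klf4 overexpression in target cells. It was deposited in connection with a study of transcription factors governing the mammary stem cell state, although the record does not describe the specific role of this construct in that work.
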