>Addgene plasmid #36981 | pWPXL-Klf4 | addgene partial sequence | sequence record 47429 | WPRE-R 5'-CATAGCGTAAAAGGAGCAACA-3'
TTTTGTAATCCAGAGGTTGATTATCATATGACTAGTTTTATCGTCGACCACTGTGCTGGATATCAACCAC
TTTGTACAAGAAAGCTGGGTCGGCGCGCCCACCCTTACATCCACTACGTGGGATTTAAAAGTGCCTCTTC
ATGTGTAAGGCAAGGTGGTCCGACCTGGAAAAGGCCCTGTCGCACTTCTGGCACTGAAAGGGCCGGTGCC
CTGTGTGTTTGCGGTAGTGCCTGGTCAGTTCATCGGAGCGGGCGAATTTCCACCCACAGCCGTCCCAGTC
ACAGTGGTAAGGTTTCTCGCCTGTGTGAGTTCGCAGGTGTGCCTTGAGATGAGAACTCTTGGTATAGGTT
TTGCCACAGCCTGCATAGTCACAAGTGTGGGTGGCTGTTCTTTTCCGGGGCCACGACCTTCTTCCCCTCT
TTGGCTTGGGCTCCTCTGGCAGGCAGGAACCCGGTGGCATGAGCTCTTGATAATGGAGAGAGGGGACTTG
TGACTGCATCTGGTCTGGCAGGAAAGGAGGGTAGTTGGGCCCCGGATGGGGATGGAATCCTGGGGGAAGA
GGCAGGCCAGGGTGACAGTCCCTGCTGTTCAGCAGTTCCTCGGGACTCAGTGTAGGGGTAGTCCTGGTGG
GGAGCTGCCGCCCCAGGGGGAAGTCGTGTGTGTTGGGCCGGTGGCCGTTGCTGAGCTGGGGTCCAGCGCT
CAAATGGGCCTCTAGGGACCGGCTGACCGTGCAGGACGGGACCGCCTCTTGCTTAATCTTGGGGCACATG
CGCGGCGGGCCACCGCTGT
